>Addgene plasmid #115384 | AAEL010043 DH31R | addgene full sequence | sequence record 221134 | Addgene NGS Result
GTGTGTCAGTTAGGGTGTGGAAAGTCCCCAGGCTCCCCAGCAGGCAGAAGTATGCAAAGCATGCATCTCA
ATTAGTCAGCAACCAGGTGTGGAAAGTCCCCAGGCTCCCCAGCAGGCAGAAGTATGCAAAGCATGCATCT
CAATTAGTCAGCAACCATAGTCCCGCCCCTAACTCCGCCCATCCCGCCCCTAACTCCGCCCAGTTCCGCC
CATTCTCCGCCCCATGGCTGACTAATTTTTTTTATTTATGCAGAGGCCGAGGCCGCCTCGGCCTCTGAGC
TATTCCAGAAGTAGTGAGGAGGCTTTTTTGGAGGCCTAGGCTTTTGCAAAAAGCTCCTCGATCGAGGGGC
TCGCATCTCTCCTTCACGCGCCCGCCGCCCTACCTGAGGCCGCCATCCACGCCGGTTGAGTCGCGTTCTG
CCGCCTCCCGCCTGTGGTGCCTCCTGAACTGCGTCCGCCGTCTAGGTAAGTTTAAAGCTCAGGTCGAGAC
CGGGCCTTTGTCCGGCGCTCCCTTGGAGCCTACCTAGACTCAGCCGGCTCTCCACGCTTTGCCTGACCCT
GCTTGCTCAACTCTACGTCTTTGTTTCGTTTTCTGTTCTGCGCCGTTACAGATCCAAGCTCTGAAAAACC
AGAAAGTTAACTGGTAAGTTTAGTCTTTTTGTCTTTTATTTCAGGTCCCGGATCCGGTGGTGGTGCAAAT
CAAAGAACTGCTCCTCAGTGGATGTTGCCTTTACTTCTAGGCCTGTACGGAAGTGTTACTTCTGCTCTAA
AAGCTGCGGAATTCCTCGAGTGGATGACATCCTCAACAACGACGGACGCAACCGATTCGGAGTTCGACCA
GAGGAAGCTTCAATGCTTGGAAATGCTCAACGCAACCACCGAATTCACCACAACCCGGTCTGGACCTTTC
TGCAGGGGAACCTGGGATGGTTGGCTCTGTTGGCCGGATACTGCGGCTGGCGAATCTGCACTGCTACCCT
GCCCAGATTTCATGGATGGATTCGATCCAACAAGATTCGCACACAAAGACTGCGATGAGGACGGAGAATG
GTTTAGGCATCCACTGACCAACAGAACTTGGTCCAATTACACAACCTGCGTTAATTTGGATAAGCTCGAG
TGGATGGAACAAGTGAGAACGATATACGAAACGGGATACTCGATTTCGCTGATAGCCCTCATCTTATCGC
TTGGTATTTTAAGTTACTTTAGGTCACTGAAATGCGCTCGCATTACGCTACATATGAACCTGTTTGCGTC
GTTTGCCTCAAACAACACACTCTGGCTGCTGTGGTACCGGATGGTGCTGGCAGATCCGGAAGTTCTCAAG
CACAATGGGGCGTCCTGCATCACACTGCACCTGGTGCTGCACTACTTCCTCATCACCAACTACGCGTGGA
TGCTCTGCGAAGGATTCTATCTGCACACGGTCCTGGTGTCGGCATTCGTTTCGGAGAAAAAACTCGTCAA
CTGGCTTGTGGTCCTCGGATGGACCACACCGGGGATCGTGATCATGGCGTATGGATTTCTGCGAGGATAC
GCCGGTACCCCGGAGGATACGATAGAGTGCTGGATGAACGAAAGCGTGTATGATAACGTTTTCAAGGCAC
CGGTGTGCATCTCGATGCTGCTCAATTTGCTATTCCTGTGCAATATCATACGAGTAGTTCTGCTGAAGTT
GAAAGCTCCTGCGGGACCGCAAGGTACCGGGCCATCGAGAACCATACTGCAAGCGTTCAGAGCCACTCTG
CTGCTAGTTCCGCTTCTTGGCCTACAGTACATATTGACTCCGTTCCGACCCGATCCTGGACATTCTTATG
AGCGAACGTACGAAATTATATCGGCGTTCACGGCATCATTCCAAGGTCTATTCGTAGCCGTCCTGTTCTG
TTTCTTCAACGGAGAGGTTATCGCACAAGTGAAACGGAAATGGCGCACCGTGTTCTTGCGGACTCGAACC
AATTCCTACACCGCAACGCAAGTGTCCTAAGCGGCCGCTAGACTAGTCTAGAGAAAAAACCTCCCACACC
TCCCCCTGAACCTGAAACATAAAATGAATGCAATTGTTGTTGTTAACTTGTTTATTGCAGCTTATAATGG
TTACAAATAAAGCAATAGCATCACAAATTTCACAAATAAAGCATTTTTTTCACTGCATTCTAGTTGTGGT
TTGTCCAAACTCATCAATGTATCTTATCATGTCTGGATCCCCGGGTACCGAGCTCGAATTAATTCCTCTT
CCGCTTCCTCGCTCACTGACTCGCTGCGCTCGGTCGTTCGGCTGCGGCGAGCGGTATCAGCTCACTCAAA
GGCGGTAATACGGTTATCCACAGAATCAGGGGATAACGCAGGAAAGAACATGTGAGCAAAAGGCCAGCAA
AAGGCCAGGAACCGTAAAAAGGCCGCGTTGCTGGCGTTTTTCCATAGGCTCCGCCCCCCTGACGAGCATC
ACAAAAATCGACGCTCAAGTCAGAGGTGGCGAAACCCGACAGGACTATAAAGATACCAGGCGTTTCCCCC
TGGAAGCTCCCTCGTGCGCTCTCCTGTTCCGACCCTGCCGCTTACCGGATACCTGTCCGCCTTTCTCCCT
TCGGGAAGCGTGGCGCTTTCTCATAGCTCACGCTGTAGGTATCTCAGTTCGGTGTAGGTCGTTCGCTCCA
AGCTGGGCTGTGTGCACGAACCCCCCGTTCAGCCCGACCGCTGCGCCTTATCCGGTAACTATCGTCTTGA
GTCCAACCCGGTAAGACACGACTTATCGCCACTGGCAGCAGCCACTGGTAACAGGATTAGCAGAGCGAGG
TATGTAGGCGGTGCTACAGAGTTCTTGAAGTGGTGGCCTAACTACGGCTACACTAGAAGAACAGTATTTG
GTATCTGCGCTCTGCTGAAGCCAGTTACCTTCGGAAAAAGAGTTGGTAGCTCTTGATCCGGCAAACAAAC
CACCGCTGGTAGCGGTGGTTTTTTTGTTTGCAAGCAGCAGATTACGCGCAGAAAAAAAGGATCTCAAGAA
GATCCTTTGATCTTTTCTACGGGGTCTGACGCTCAGTGGAACGAAAACTCACGTTAAGGGATTTTGGTCA
TGAGATTATCAAAAAGGATCTTCACCTAGATCCTTTTAAATTAAAAATGAAGTTTTAAATCAATCTAAAG
TATATATGAGTAAACTTGGTCTGACAGTTACCAATGCTTAATCAGTGAGGCACCTATCTCAGCGATCTGT
CTATTTCGTTCATCCATAGTTGCCTGACTCCCCGTCGTGTAGATAACTACGATACGGGAGGGCTTACCAT
CTGGCCCCAGTGCTGCAATGATACCGCGAGACCCACGCTCACCGGCTCCAGATTTATCAGCAATAAACCA
GCCAGCCGGAAGGGCCGAGCGCAGAAGTGGTCCTGCAACTTTATCCGCCTCCATCCAGTCTATTAATTGT
TGCCGGGAAGCTAGAGTAAGTAGTTCGCCAGTTAATAGTTTGCGCAACGTTGTTGCCATTGCTACAGGCA
TCGTGGTGTCACGCTCGTCGTTTGGTATGGCTTCATTCAGCTCCGGTTCCCAACGATCAAGGCGAGTTAC
ATGATCCCCCATGTTGTGCAAAAAAGCGGTTAGCTCCTTCGGTCCTCCGATCGTTGTCAGAAGTAAGTTG
GCCGCAGTGTTATCACTCATGGTTATGGCAGCACTGCATAATTCTCTTACTGTCATGCCATCCGTAAGAT
GCTTTTCTGTGACTGGTGAGTACTCAACCAAGTCATTCTGAGAATAGTGTATGCGGCGACCGAGTTGCTC
TTGCCCGGCGTCAATACGGGATAATACCGCGCCACATAGCAGAACTTTAAAAGTGCTCATCATTGGAAAA
CGTTCTTCGGGGCGAAAACTCTCAAGGATCTTACCGCTGTTGAGATCCAGTTCGATGTAACCCACTCGTG
CACCCAACTGATCTTCAGCATCTTTTACTTTCACCAGCGTTTCTGGGTGAGCAAAAACAGGAAGGCAAAA
TGCCGCAAAAAAGGGAATAAGGGCGACACGGAAATGTTGAATACTCATACTCTTCCTTTTTCAATATTAT
TGAAGCATTTATCAGGGTTATTGTCTCATGAGCGGATACATATTTGAATGTATTTAGAAAAATAAACAAA
TAGGGGTTCCGCGCACATTTCCCCGAAAAGTGCCACCTGCAAGCTTGGCTGTGGAAT
Features (pLannotate 1.2.2; 7 found; start..end, strand, type, name):
      1..330     +  promoter       SV40 promoter: SV40 enhancer and early promoter
    346..614     +  LTR            5' LTR (truncated): truncated 5' long terminal repeat (LTR) from human T-cell leukemia virus (HTLV) type 1
    644..740     +  intron         SV40 intron: modified SV40 intron with splice donor and acceptor sites
   2075..2209    +  polyA_signal   SV40 poly(A) signal: SV40 polyadenylation signal
   2419..3007    -  rep_origin     ori: high-copy-number ColE1/pMB1/pBR322/pUC origin of replication
   3178..4038    -  CDS            AmpR: β-lactamase; bla; confers resistance to ampicillin, carbenicillin, and related antibiotics
   4039..4143    -  promoter       AmpR promoter: bla
