[The description below was written by a language model from this plasmid's Addgene catalogue record and pLannotate feature annotations shown in this document.]
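Description:
AAEL010043 DH31R is a mammalian expression plasmid built on the pME18s backbone that carries the coding sequence of an Aedes aegypti receptor, gene AAEL010043 (also listed as GPRCAL1). The name indicates a diuretic hormone 31 receptor. The sequenced record is about 4.2 kb. It is propagated in E. coli as a high-copy plasmid through a ColE1/pUC-type origin of replication. Selection is with ampicillin, using a β-lactamase gene driven by its own bla promoter. No mammalian selection marker is annotated, which suggests transient transfection rather than stable line generation.

Expression in mammalian cells is driven by the composite promoter arrangement characteristic of this backbone. The SV40 enhancer and early promoter is followed by a truncated segment of the HTLV-1 5' LTR, a combination that boosts transcription and translation. A modified SV40 intron with splice donor and acceptor sites comes next and aids mRNA processing. An SV40 polyadenylation signal terminates the transcript. The feature table does not annotate the roughly 1.3 kb interval between the intron and the poly(A) signal, which is where the receptor insert presumably lies. No epitope tags or reporters are detected.

The record is inconsistent about cloning. The catalogue field lists Gateway cloning, whereas the depositor comment says the coding sequence was inserted via NotI and XhoI sites and refers to it as a neuropeptide CDS.

The stated purpose is heterologous expression of the mosquito receptor in mammalian cells. The associated work concerns small-molecule agonists of a mosquito neuropeptide receptor, so the plasmid was probably used in cell-based assays of receptor activation or ligand specificity.
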