Addgene plasmid #115384: AAEL010043 DH31R
Purpose: Expresses Ae. aegypti receptor in mammalian cells
Depositing lab: Leslie Vosshall. Depositing organization: Rockefeller University. Publication: Small-Molecule Agonists of Ae. aegypti Neuropeptide Y Receptor Block Mosquito Biting. Duvall LB, Ramos-Espiritu L, Barsoum KE, Glickman JF, Vosshall LB. Cell. 2019 Feb 7;176(4):687-701.e5. doi: 10.1016/j.cell.2018.12.004. PubMed 30735632.
Backbone
  Vector backbone: pME18s
  Vector type: Mammalian Expression
Growth in bacteria
  Bacterial resistance: Ampicillin, 100 μg/mL
  Growth temperature: 37°C
  Growth strain: DH5alpha
  Copy number: High Copy
Gene/Insert
  Gene/Insert name: AAEL010043 DH31R
  Species: Aedes aegypti
  Entrez Gene: LOC5572771 (a.k.a. AaeL_AAEL010043, AAEL010043, GPRCAL1)
  Cloning method: Gateway Cloning
Terms and licenses: Academic/Nonprofit Terms; Industry Terms: Not Available to Industry
Depositor comments: The neuropeptide CDS was inserted into the pME18s plasmid using NotI and XhoI sites.
How to cite: AAEL010043 DH31R was a gift from Leslie Vosshall (Addgene plasmid # 115384 ; http://n2t.net/addgene:115384 ; RRID:Addgene_115384)
