>Addgene plasmid #115384 | AAEL010043 DH31R | depositor partial sequence | sequence record 217390 | neuropeptide CDS
ATGACATCCTCAACAACGACGGACGCAACCGATTCGGAGTTCGACCAGAGGAAGCTTCAATGCTTGGAAA
TGCTCAACGCAACCACCGAATTCACCACAACCCGGTCTGGACCTTTCTGCAGGGGAACCTGGGATGGTTG
GCTCTGTTGGCCGGATACTGCGGCTGGCGAATCTGCACTGCTACCCTGCCCAGATTTCATGGATGGATTC
GATCCAACAAGATTCGCACACAAAGACTGCGATGAGGACGGAGAATGGTTTAGGCATCCACTGACCAACA
GAACTTGGTCCAATTACACAACCTGCGTTAATTTGGATAAGCTCGAGTGGATGGAACAAGTGAGAACGAT
ATACGAAACGGGATACTCGATTTCGCTGATAGCCCTCATCTTATCGCTTGGTATTTTAAGTTACTTTAGG
TCACTGAAATGCGCTCGCATTACGCTACATATGAACCTGTTTGCGTCGTTTGCCTCAAACAACACACTCT
GGCTGCTGTGGTACCGGATGGTGCTGGCAGATCCGGAAGTTCTCAAGCACAATGGGGCGTCCTGCATCAC
ACTGCACCTGGTGCTGCACTACTTCCTCATCACCAACTACGCGTGGATGCTCTGCGAAGGATTCTATCTG
CACACGGTCCTGGTGTCGGCATTCGTTTCGGAGAAAAAACTCGTCAACTGGCTTGTGGTCCTCGGATGGA
CCACACCGGGGATCGTGATCATGGCGTATGGATTTCTGCGAGGATACGCCGGTACCCCGGAGGATACGAT
AGAGTGCTGGATGAACGAAAGCGTGTATGATAACGTTTTCAAGGCACCGGTGTGCATCTCGATGCTGCTC
AATTTGCTATTCCTGTGCAATATCATACGAGTAGTTCTGCTGAAGTTGAAAGCTCCTGCGGGACCGCAAG
GTACCGGGCCATCGAGAACCATACTGCAAGCGTTCAGAGCCACTCTGCTGCTAGTTCCGCTTCTTGGCCT
ACAGTACATATTGACTCCGTTCCGACCCGATCCTGGACATTCTTATGAGCGAACGTACGAAATTATATCG
GCGTTCACGGCATCATTCCAAGGTCTATTCGTAGCCGTCCTGTTCTGTTTCTTCAACGGAGAGGTTATCG
CACAAGTGAAACGGAAATGGCGCACCGTGTTCTTGCGGACTCGAACCAATTCCTACACCGCAACGCAAGT
GTCCTAA
